>Addgene plasmid #17770 | CJ34 (miR-1003 3'ssAG->GA) | addgene partial sequence | sequence record 23701 | 17770 with pCasper-F
AGCTTGCCGGTCCTGTTCGATAACGTCGTACTCGGGAATCACCTTTAACTTGTCCGCTATTGGGTATTTG
TCCTTAAACACATTCGTAATCTCTCCCACAATCATTGCCCTGGCCTCTGCAATGTAAAAAGTATTTATAA
AATATCGCTGGCTCTAAAGGAAACATATTAATCAAAGTATTGAGGCTTTATCAATCTAACATTTACAAGT
AGTCAGACCACAATTTTTAGACTGCACTTCTGCGTAAGTAAATGAAATGAAATGGTGACCTACTCTTGGG
TAGCCGTACTGTTATATGCTGACGAGCCTTCACCTGGGCCTGCTTTTTCTCCTGTTTCGTCTGATGCGTC
GGATGCGGCTGGACTGGCTGATTGTTGGGATTGGGTTTTGGATGCTGCTCCGAAAGGTGGGCCACAGCTT
TTGCGATGGTGGTGCCCACTATGCGGTTGCTGCAGGAACTACAGCTGAATGTTCGCTTTATTGTCTGCAG
CTCCTGGGGCTGGACGAAGGCCACGCCCTCACCCGGTGCGGCCATCTCCTGCGGCAAAACGTATGTGGGA
TTCCTGTCCAAGTAGCTCTCGATGCCCACCATAATGCGCTCCAGCAGGTTGGCCAGGTGCGGGTCTAGCT
GCGGCGGATTCGTCGTCTGGTTCACTGAGTTTAGGGTCTGCAGAAAGAAGTGTGCCTCCATGGTAAGCGG
ATTCATCTGCACGATCAGCGGGCTTTAGTCTAAAAATTCGAATGATACAAACTCGTACTCACGTAAAGCA
GTTTGTTTGGCATCATCTCGGCCATCGTCTTATTCTTCTTCGTGGCCTTTGTTACCGGAGCGGCTATGTT
GGGCGCGGTGGAGCCCGGAAGCTGAAAGGTTAATCGAATGCGTTAACTTTTCTGCAACTCGAAAGTTTGC
CGCCTTTGTTCGACTGCCAATAACTGTTGATTCGAAAATTCGANTCGAAGCGGTTGAATTTCGTANGGGG
GCCAACTACACCAAANTTCGCCGGCGGTGTATGCATGTNAATTGTGAATGTTACAATGGGTTGTACNTGT
GC
