>Addgene plasmid #17770 | CJ34 (miR-1003 3'ssAG->GA) | addgene partial sequence | sequence record 23702 | 17770 with Pry1
TAAATTATTAGAGAATTATTTTTAAAGTTTTATTTTTAATAATTTGCGAGTACGCAAAGCTTGGCTGCAG
GTCGACCTCGAGGCCTCGAGTTAACGTTACGTTAACGTTAACGTTCGAGGTCGACTCTAGAGGATCGCCT
AGGCGATCCAGATCCACTAGTGGCCTATGCGGCCGCCGTCCTTGTGCGTCTCCTCCTTTCCGTTCGGCTG
CTGCTCCGTCTGCTGTGCTGTGTTTCCGGCGGTGGCGACCGCCTACGACTCTCCGATCTGCTGCGACTGC
GACGCGTCGACGACTTTGCCAGCTGGCTTTCCGATGCCACAGATTCGGCATCGCTGTCCGAGAGCTTTCC
ACTCGAGGGCGTTCCATATTTGTGACGCAGCTCACGGCGTCGTGAATATGTAAATGTGAGAGGACCGCCA
GAGCCAACCACATCCAGATACCCACCTTCTGCGCAGCTTGAGGGCCAGTTCGCGCATCTCATCCTCGCGT
TCCTGCTGTTGCAGTCGTTCACGCTCGGTCTTTTCGATTTCCGCACGCTTATCGGCTTTATACTACTTCA
CGCTGTGGATGAGGAGGAAGGGAAAACGGATGATTAGTTACACACCCCAAGAAAATCGATAATTGCAGAG
CCGCGCCCAACTTGAGCCGGCACTGCGTGCGAGTGAGAGAGGTAGCTAAATGGTATACTGATTTTTTTGC
TCTACTTTGCCGACGCCGGAATTTTACTCTCTCGCCATTTTCTCNTTATTT
