[The description below was written by a language model from this plasmid's Addgene catalogue record.]
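Description:
CJ34 (miR-1003 3'ssAG->GA) is a Drosophila P-element vector built on pCaSpeR4 carrying a tubulin promoter, a backbone of about 10.2 kb. According to the depositor comments, the roughly 2.4 kb tubulin promoter sits between the EcoRI and KpnI sites of pCaSpeR4, so that inserts cloned downstream are expressed from it in fly cells. The plasmid is propagated in E. coli under ampicillin selection; its copy number is not recorded, and no feature table is provided, so the origin of replication and other backbone elements cannot be confirmed here. pCaSpeR-type vectors generally carry P-element ends that permit transposase-mediated germline integration together with a mini-white eye-colour marker, but the record does not list these parts explicitly.

The payload is a roughly 390 bp minigene from D. melanogaster containing dme-miR-1003, inserted between KpnI and NotI immediately downstream of the tubulin promoter. miR-1003 belongs to the class of intronic microRNA precursors described in the associated publication as bypassing Drosha processing, in which the hairpin precursor is defined by splicing of a short intron rather than by Drosha cleavage. In this version, site-directed mutagenesis changed the 3' splice site dinucleotide from AG to GA, which would be expected to disrupt recognition of the splice acceptor. The construct therefore appears to serve as a splicing-defective mutant for testing whether production of the mature microRNA depends on intron splicing, presumably by comparison with a wild-type minigene. The record does not state whether it was used in cultured cells or in transgenic flies.
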