Addgene plasmid #17770: CJ34 (miR-1003 3'ssAG->GA)
Depositing lab: David Bartel. Depositing organization: Whitehead Institute for Biomedical Research. Publication: Intronic microRNA precursors that bypass Drosha processing. Ruby JG, Jan CH, Bartel DP. Nature. 2007 Jul 5. 448(7149):83-6. 10.1038/nature05983 PubMed 17589500.
Backbone
  Vector backbone: pCaSpeR4-tubulin promoter
  Backbone manufacturer: Carl Thummel Lab
  Backbone size w/o insert (bp): 10200
  Vector type: Drosophila P-element vector
Growth in bacteria
  Bacterial resistance: Ampicillin, 100 μg/mL
  Growth temperature: 37°C
  Growth strain: DH5alpha
  Copy number: Unknown
Gene/Insert
  Gene/Insert name: dme-miR-1003 minigene 3'ssAG->GA (alt name: miR-1003)
  Species: D. melanogaster (fly)
  Insert size (bp): 390
  Mutation: splice site mutation
  Cloning method: Restriction Enzyme; 5′ cloning site KpnI (unknown if destroyed); 3′ cloning site NotI (unknown if destroyed)
  Sequencing primers: 5′ n/a
Terms and licenses: Academic/Nonprofit Terms; Industry Terms: Not Available to Industry
Depositor comments: Site-directed mutagenesis was used to make 3' splice site mutations with the indicated primers: CCTCTCACAT TTACATATTC ACGACGCCGT GAGCTGC and GCAGCTCACG GCGTCGTGAA TATGTAAATG TGAGAGG. pCaSpeR4 contains a ~2.4 kb tubulin promoter inserted between the EcoRI and KpnI sites.
How to cite: CJ34 (miR-1003 3'ssAG->GA) was a gift from David Bartel (Addgene plasmid # 17770 ; http://n2t.net/addgene:17770 ; RRID:Addgene_17770)
